>Addgene plasmid #241867 | Cux1-SE(HS)-eGFP-PGK-H2BRFP | addgene full sequence | sequence record 489567 | Addgene NGS Result
AAAAAAAATTAGTCAGCCATGGGGCGGAGAATGGGCGGAACTGGGCGGAGTTAGGGGCGGGATGGGCGGA
GTTAGGGGCGGGACTATGGTTGCTGACTAATTGAGATGCCCGATGCACATCAAAGGCAGCCAGGGCCAGG
GCCCACCCACGACTGCCCACCTCGGGCGCTGCCCTCCGCCGTCCTGGGAGACCTCGGGCTGGGTTGAAGG
CACAGCCTCAGAAGTGGCCTCCGCGGGCGCCAGGTGCAGCACGGTGGCGCTCATTAGGCCTCGGAAGGCG
GGCCAGGCTTAGAGCCCAGTCTTCTGAGAATCCCCGGAGAAGAAAGGAATCAAAGGCTGGGGATTGGGAA
ACAAGGATGAGGAGATAATGAAACAAGATTCCTATCTGAAATAATTTCCTCTAATTGCTGGTAAGAAACA
TTCATTTTCCTTTTGAAGCTCCCGGGGCCCCGGGGCGTCTTGGGACGTGCCAAGATGGCAGCTCGTCTAG
CCGGATCGGCTTGAGAGCTGCCTGCGGGGGCTGGCACTGGGCCACGGCGGGGCAGGCAGCGGGGGTGATG
CTCCACTTGATGGGGCGCCTAAGGTGTGCAAGAGGCCTTGGGAGCGCGGGCCTTTGTACCAAACTCCTGG
TTTCCCTCTCCTGTGTGAGATGGACACACCACTCTGACCCCAGCCCCTACTTTGTGCACCCACTGGGTGC
CCTGCTGGGCGAGGCCTGATAACCTGATTTTTCTGCTGATCACTACAGGTGAGGTACCTTTAAGACCAAT
GACTTACAAGGCAGCTGTAGATCTTAGCCACTTTTTAAAAGAAAAGGGGGGACTGGAAGGGCTAATTCAC
TCCCAACGAAGACAAGATCTGCTTTTTGCTTGTACTGGGTCTCTCTGGTTAGACCAGATCTGAGCCTGGG
AGCTCTCTGGCTAACTAGGGAACCCACTGCTTAAGCCTCAATAAAGCTTGCCTTGAGTGCTTCAAGTAGT
GTGTGCCCGTCTGTTGTGTGACTCTGGTAACTAGAGATCCCTCAGACCCTTTTAGTCAGTGTGGAAAATC
TCTAGCAGTAGTAGTTCATGTCATCTTATTATTCAGTATTTATAACTTGCAAAGAAATGAATATCAGAGA
GTGAGAGGAACTTGTTTATTGCAGCTTATAATGGTTACAAATAAAGCAATAGCATCACAAATTTCACAAA
TAAAGCATTTTTTTCACTGCATTCTAGTTGTGGTTTGTCCAAACTCATCAATGTATCTTATCATGTCTGG
CTCTAGCTATCCCGCCCCTAACTCCGCCCATCCCGCCCCTAACTCCGCCCAGTTCCGCCCATTCTCCGCC
CCATGGCTGACTAATTTTTTTTATTTATGCAGAGGCCGAGGCCGCCTCGGCCTCTGAGCTATTCCAGAAG
TAGTGAGGAGGCTTTTTTGGAGGCCTAGGGACGTACCCAATTCGCCCTATAGTGAGTCGTATTACGCGCG
CTCACTGGCCGTCGTTTTACAACGTCGTGACTGGGAAAACCCTGGCGTTACCCAACTTAATCGCCTTGCA
GCACATCCCCCTTTCGCCAGCTGGCGTAATAGCGAAGAGGCCCGCACCGATCGCCCTTCCCAACAGTTGC
GCAGCCTGAATGGCGAATGGG
[124 nt withheld, positions 1632-1755]
C
[91 nt withheld, positions 1757-1847]
A
[49 nt withheld, positions 1849-1897]
CCTTTGACGTTGGAGTCCACGTTCTTT
[37 nt withheld, positions 1925-1961]
ACCCTATCTCGGTCTATTCTTTTGATTTATAAGGGATTTTGCCGATTTCGGCCTATTGGTTAAAAAATGA
GCTGATTTAACAAAAATTTAACGCGAATTTTAACAAAATATTAACGCTTACAATTTAGGTGGCACTTTTC
GGGGAAATGTGCGCGGAACCCCTATTTGTTTATTTTTCTAAATACATTCAAATATGTATCCGCTCATGAG
ACAATAACCCTGATAAATGCTTCAATAATATTGAAAAAGGAAGAGTATGAGTATTCAACATTTCCGTGTC
GCCCTTATTCCCTTTTTTGCGGCATTTTGCCTTCCTGTTTTTGCTCACCCAGAAACGCTGGTGAAAGTAA
AAGATGCTGAAGATCAGTTGGGTGCACGAGTGGGTTACATCGAACTGGATCTCAACAGCGGTAAGATCCT
TGAGAGTTTTCGCCCCGAAGAACGTTTTCCAATGATGAGCACTTTTAAAGTTCTGCTATGTGGCGCGGTA
TTATCCCGTATTGACGCCGGGCAAGAGCAACTCGGTCGCCGCATACACTATTCTCAGAATGACTTGGTTG
AGTACTCACCAGTCACAGAAAAGCATCTTACGGATGGCATGACAGTAAGAGAATTATGCAGTGCTGCCAT
AACCATGAGTGATAACACTGCGGCCAACTTACTTCTGACAACGATCGGAGGACCGAAGGAGCTAACCGCT
TTTTTGCACAACATGGGGGATCATGTAACTCGCCTTGATCGTTGGGAACCGGAGCTGAATGAAGCCATAC
CAAACGACGAGCGTGACACCACGATGCCTGTAGCAATGGCAACAACGTTGCGCAAACTATTAACTGGCGA
ACTACTTACTCTAGCTTCCCGGCAACAATTAATAGACTGGATGGAGGCGGATAAAGTTGCAGGACCACTT
CTGCGCTCGGCCCTTCCGGCTGGCTGGTTTATTGCTGATAAATCTGGAGCCGGTGAGCGTGGGTCTCGCG
GTATCATTGCAGCACTGGGGCCAGATGGTAAGCCCTCCCGTATCGTAGTTATCTACACGACGGGGAGTCA
GGCAACTATGGATGAACGAAATAGACAGATCGCTGAGATAGGTGCCTCACTGATTAAGCATTGGTAACTG
TCAGACCAAGTTTACTCATATATACTTTAGATTGATTTAAAACTTCATTTTTAATTTAAAAGGATCTAGG
TGAAGATCCTTTTTGATAATCTCATGACCAAAATCCCTTAACGTGAGTTTTCGTTCCACTGAGCGTCAGA
CCCCGTAGAAAAGATCAAAGGATCTTCTTGAGATCCTTTTTTTCTGCGCGTAATCTGCTGCTTGCAAACA
AAAAAACCACCGCTACCAGCGGTGGTTTGTTTGCCGGATCAAGAGCTACCAACTCTTTTTCCGAAGGTAA
CTGGCTTCAGCAGAGCGCAGATACCAAATACTGTTCTTCTAGTGTAGCCGTAGTTAGGCCACCACTTCAA
GAACTCTGTAGCACCGCCTACATACCTCGCTCTGCTAATCCTGTTACCAGTGGCTGCTGCCAGTGGCGAT
AAGTCGTGTCTTACCGGGTTGGACTCAAGACGATAGTTACCGGATAAGGCGCAGCGGTCGGGCTGAACGG
GGGGTTCGTGCACACAGCCCAGCTTGGAGCGAACGACCTACACCGAACTGAGATACCTACAGCGTGAGCT
ATGAGAAAGCGCCACGCTTCCCGAAGGGAGAAAGGCGGACAGGTATCCGGTAAGCGGCAGGGTCGGAACA
GGAGAGCGCACGAGGGAGCTTCCAGGGGGAAACGCCTGGTATCTTTATAGTCCTGTCGGGTTTCGCCACC
TCTGACTTGAGCGTCGATTTTTGTGATGCTCGTCAGGGGGGCGGAGCCTATGGAAAAACGCCAGCAACGC
GGCCTTTTTACGGTTCCTGGCCTTTTGCTGGCCTTTTGCTCACATGTTCTTTCCTGCGTTATCCCCTGAT
TCTGTGGATAACCGTATTACCGCCTTTGAGTGAGCTGATACCGCTCGCCGCAGCCGAACGACCGAGCGCA
GCGAGTCAGTGAGCGAGGAAGCGGAAGAGCGCCCAATACGCAAACCGCCTCTCCCCGCGCGTTGGCCGAT
TCATTAATGCAGCTGGCACGACAGGTTTCCCGACTGGAAAGCGGGCAGTGAGCGCAACGCAATTAATGTG
AGTTAGCTCACTCATTAGGCACCCCAGGCTTTACACTTTATGCTTCCGGCTCGTATGTTGTGTGGAATTG
TGAGCGGATAACAATTTCACACAGGAAACAGCTATGACCATGATTACGCCAAGCGCGCAATTAACCCTCA
CTAAAGGGAACAAAAGCTGGAGCTGCAAGCTTAATGTAGTCTTATGCAATACTCTTGTAGTCTTGCAACA
TGGTAACGATGAGTTAGCAACATGCCTTACAAGGAGAGAAAAAGCACCGTGCATGCCGATTGGTGGAAGT
AAGGTGGTACGATCGTGCCTTATTAGGAAGGCAACAGACGGGTCTGACATGGATTGGACGAACCACTGAA
TTGCCGCATTGCAGAGATATTGTATTTAAGTGCCTAGCTCGATACATAAACGGGTCTCTCTGGTTAGACC
AGATCTGAGCCTGGGAGCTCTCTGGCTAACTAGGGAACCCACTGCTTAAGCCTCAATAAAGCTTGCCTTG
AGTGCTTCAAGTAGTGTGTGCCCGTCTGTTGTGTGACTCTGGTAACTAGAGATCCCTCAGACCCTTTTAG
TCAGTGTGGAAAATCTCTAGCAGTGGCGCCCGAACAGGGACTTGAAAGCGAAAGGGAAACCAGAGGAGCT
CTCTCGACGCAGGACTCGGCTTGCTGAAGCGCGCACGGCAAGAGGCGAGGGGCGGCGACTGGTGAGTACG
CCAAAAATTTTGACTAGCGGAGGCTAGAAGGAGAGAGATGGGTGCGAGAGCGTCAGTATTAAGCGGGGGA
GAATTAGATCGCGATGGGAAAAAATTCGGTTAAGGCCAGGGGGAAAGAAAAAATATAAATTAAAACATAT
AGTATGGGCAAGCAGGGAGCTAGAACGATTCGCAGTTAATCCTGGCCTGTTAGAAACATCAGAAGGCTGT
AGACAAATACTGGGACAGCTACAACCATCCCTTCAGACAGGATCAGAAGAACTTAGATCATTATATAATA
CAGTAGCAACCCTCTATTGTGTGCATCAAAGGATAGAGATAAAAGACACCAAGGAAGCTTTAGACAAGAT
AGAGGAAGAGCAAAACAAAAGTAAGACCACCGCACAGCAAGCGGCCGCTGATCTTCAGACCTGGAGGAGG
AGATATGAGGGACAATTGGAGAAGTGAATTATATAAATATAAAGTAGTAAAAATTGAACCATTAGGAGTA
GCACCCACCAAGGCAAAGAGAAGAGTGGTGCAGAGAGAAAAAAGAGCAGTGGGAATAGGAGCTTTGTTCC
TTGGGTTCTTGGGAGCAGCAGGAAGCACTATGGGCGCAGCGTCAATGACGCTGACGGTACAGGCCAGACA
ATTATTGTCTGGTATAGTGCAGCAGCAGAACAATTTGCTGAGGGCTATTGAGGCGCAACAGCATCTGTTG
CAACTCACAGTCTGGGGCATCAAGCAGCTCCAGGCAAGAATCCTGGCTGTGGAAAGATACCTAAAGGATC
AACAGCTCCTGGGGATTTGGGGTTGCTCTGGAAAACTCATTTGCACCACTGCTGTGCCTTGGAATGCTAG
TTGGAGTAATAAATCTCTGGAACAGATTTGGAATCACACGACCTGGATGGAGTGGGACAGAGAAATTAAC
AATTACACAAGCTTAATACACTCCTTAATTGAAGAATCGCAAAACCAGCAAGAAAAGAATGAACAAGAAT
TATTGGAATTAGATAAATGGGCAAGTTTGTGGAATTGGTTTAACATAACAAATTGGCTGTGGTATATAAA
ATTATTCATAATGATAGTAGGAGGCTTGGTAGGTTTAAGAATAGTTTTTGCTGTACTTTCTATAGTGAAT
AGAGTTAGGCAGGGATATTCACCATTATCGTTTCAGACCCACCTCCCAACCCCGAGGGGACCCGACAGGC
CCGAAGGAATAGAAGAAGAAGGTGGAGAGAGAGACAGAGACAGATCCATTCGATTAGTGAACGGATCTCG
ACGGTATCGATCACGAGACTAGCCTCGAGCGGCCGCCCCCTTCACCGAGGGCCTATTTCCCATGATTCCT
TCATATTTGCATATACGATACAAGGCTGTTAGAGAGATAATTGGAATTAATTTGACTGTAAACACAAAGA
TATTAGTACAAAATACGTGACGTAGAAAGTAATAATTTCTTGGGTAGTTTGCAGTTTTAAAATTATGTTT
TAAAATGGACTATCATATGCTTACCGTAACTTGAAAGTATTTCGATTTCTTGGCTTTATATATCTTGTGG
AAAGGACGAAACACCGGCAACAAGATGAAGAGCACCAACTCGAGTTGGTGCTCTTCATCTTGTTGTTTTT
AATTCTCGACCTCGAGACAAATGGCAGTATTCATCCACAATTTTAAAAGAAAAGGGGGGATTGGGGGGTA
CAGTGCAGGGGAAAGAATAGTAGACATAATAGCAACAGACATACAAACTAAAGAATTACAAAAACAAATT
ACAAAAATTCAAAATTTTCGGGTTTATTACAGGGACAGCAGAGATCCACTTTGGCCGCGGCTCGAGGGGG
TTGGGGTTGCGCCTTTTCCAAGGCAGCCCTGGGTTTGCGCAGGGACGCGGCTGCTCTGGGCGTGGTTCCG
GGAAACGCAGCGGCGCCGACCCTGGGTCTCGCACATTCTTCACGTCCGTTCGCAGCGTCACCCGGATCTT
CGCCGCTACCCTTGTGGGCCCCCCGGCGACGCTTCCTGCTCCGCCCCTAAGTCGGGAAGGTTCCTTGCGG
TTCGCGGCGTGCCGGACGTGACAAACGGAAGCCGCACGTCTCACTAGTACCCTCGCAGACGGACAGCGCC
AGGGAGCAATGGCAGCGCGCCGACCGCGATGGGCTGTGGCCAATAGCGGCTGCTCAGCAGGGCGCGCCGA
GAGCAGCGGCCGGGAAGGGGCGGTGCGGGAGGCGGGGTGTGGGGCGGTAGTGTGGGCCCTGTTCCTGCCC
GCGCGGTGTTCCGCATTCTGCAAGCCTCCGGAGCGCACGTCGGCAGTCGGCTCCCTCGTTGACCGAATCA
CCGACCTCTCTCCCCAGGGGGATCTACCATGCCAGAGCCAGCGAAGTCTGCTCCCGCCCCGAAAAAGGGC
TCCAAGAAGGCGGTGACTAAGGCGCAGAAGAAAGGCGGCAAGAAGCGCAAGCGCAGCCGCAAGGAGAGCT
ATTCCATCTATGTGTACAAGGTTCTGAAGCAGGTCCACCCTGACACCGGCATTTCGTCCAAGGCCATGGG
CATCATGAACTCGTTTGTGAACGACATTTTCGAGCGCATCGCAGGTGAGGCTTCCCGCCTGGCGCATTAC
AACAAGCGCTCGACCATCACCTCCAGGGAGATCCAGACGGCCGTGCGCCTGCTGCTGCCTGGGGAGTTGG
CCAAGCACGCCGTGTCCGAGGGTACTAAGGCCATCACCAAGTACACCAGCGCTAAGGATCCACCGGTCGC
CACCATGGCCTCCTCCGAGGACGTCATCAAGGAGTTCATGCGCTTCAAGGTGCGCATGGAGGGCTCCGTG
AACGGCCACGAGTTCGAGATCGAGGGCGAGGGCGAGGGCCGCCCCTACGAGGGCACCCAGACCGCCAAGC
TGAAGGTGACCAAGGGCGGCCCCCTGCCCTTCGCCTGGGACATCCTGTCCCCTCAGTTCCAGTACGGCTC
CAAGGCCTACGTGAAGCACCCCGCCGACATCCCCGACTACTTGAAGCTGTCCTTCCCCGAGGGCTTCAAG
TGGGAGCGCGTGATGAACTTCGAGGACGGCGGCGTGGTGACCGTGACCCAGGACTCCTCCCTGCAGGACG
GCGAGTTCATCTACAAGGTGAAGCTGCGCGGCACCAACTTCCCCTCCGACGGCCCCGTAATGCAGAAGAA
GACCATGGGCTGGGAGGCCTCCACCGAGCGGATGTACCCCGAGGACGGCGCCCTGAAGGGCGAGATCAAG
ATGAGGCTGAAGCTGAAGGACGGCGGCCACTACGACGCCGAGGTCAAGACCACCTACATGGCCAAGAAGC
CCGTGCAGCTGCCCGGCGCCTACAAGACCGACATCAAGCTGGACATCACCTCCCACAACGAGGACTACAC
CATCGTGGAACAGTACGAGCGCGCCGAGGGCCGCCACTCCACCGGCGCCTAACTCGAGACTAGTCGACGT
GAGGATCCTCTAGAGTCGCGGCCGCTTTACTTGTACAGCTCGTCCATGCCGAGAGTGATCCCGGCGGCGG
TCACGAACTCCAGCAGGACCATGTGATCGCGCTTCTCGTTGGGGTCTTTGCTCAGGGCGGACTGGGTGCT
CAGGTAGTGGTTGTCGGGCAGCAGCACGGGGCCGTCGCCGATGGGGGTGTTCTGCTGGTAGTGGTCGGCG
AGCTGCACGCTGCCGTCCTCGATGTTGTGGCGGATCTTGAAGTTCACCTTGATGCCGTTCTTCTGCTTGT
CGGCCATGATATAGACGTTGTGGCTGTTGTAGTTGTACTCCAGCTTGTGCCCCAGGATGTTGCCGTCCTC
CTTGAAGTCGATGCCCTTCAGCTCGATGCGGTTCACCAGGGTGTCGCCCTCGAACTTCACCTCGGCGCGG
GTCTTGTAGTTGCCGTCGTCCTTGAAGAAGATGGTGCGCTCCTGGACGTAGCCTTCGGGCATGGCGGACT
TGAAGAAGTCGTGCTGCTTCATGTGGTCGGGGTAGCGGCTGAAGCACTGCACGCCGTAGGTCAGGGTGGT
CACGAGGGTGGGCCAGGGCACGGGCAGCTTGCCGGTGGTGCAGATGAACTTCAGGGTCAGCTTGCCGTAG
GTGGCATCGCCCTCGCCCTCGCCGGACACGCTGAACTTGTGGCCGTTTACGTCGCCGTCCAGCTCGACCA
GGATGGGCACCACCCCGGTGAACAGCTCCTCGCCCTTGCTCACCATGGTGGCGACCGGTGGATCCCCCAG
CTTTTTGCAAAAGCCTAGGCCTCCAAAAAAGCCTCCTCACTACTTCTGGAATAGCTCAGAGGCCGAGGCG
GCCTCGGCCTCTGCATAAAT
Features (pLannotate 1.2.2; 32 found; start..end, strand, type, name):
     63..83      -  rep_origin     SV40 ori (fragment): SV40 origin of replication
     87..109     -  promoter       SV40 promoter (fragment): SV40 enhancer and early promoter
    751..822     +  CDS            nef (fragment): NEF_HV1Z2 - Experimental evidence at protein level: Swiss-Prot protein existence level 1. Extracellular Nef protein targets CD4(+) T-lymphocytes for apoptosis by interacting with CXCR4 surface receptors. From Human immunodeficiency virus type 1 group M subtype D (isolate Z2/CDC-Z34) (HIV-1).
    824..1057    +  LTR            3' LTR (ΔU3): self-inactivating 3' long terminal repeat (LTR) from HIV-1
   1129..1250    +  polyA_signal   SV40 poly(A) signal: SV40 polyadenylation signal
   1290..1425    +  rep_origin     SV40 ori: SV40 origin of replication
   1446..1464    -  promoter       T7 promoter: promoter for bacteriophage T7 RNA polymerase
   1472..1627    +  CDS            lacZα (fragment): LacZα fragment of β-galactosidase; lacZ fragment
   1632..2060    +  rep_origin     f1 ori (sequence partly withheld): f1 bacteriophage origin of replication; arrow indicates direction of (+) strand synthesis
   2113..2217    +  promoter       AmpR promoter: bla
   2218..3078    +  CDS            AmpR: β-lactamase; bla; confers resistance to ampicillin, carbenicillin, and related antibiotics
   3249..3837    +  rep_origin     ori: high-copy-number ColE1/pMB1/pBR322/pUC origin of replication
   4020..4112    +  CDS            lacI (fragment): lac repressor; lacI; The lac repressor binds to the lac operator to inhibit transcription in E. coli. This inhibition can be relieved by adding lactose or isopropyl-β-D-thiogalactopyranoside (IPTG).
   4125..4146    +  protein_bind   CAP binding site: CAP binding activates transcription in the presence of cAMP. E. coli catabolite activator protein
   4161..4191    +  promoter       lac promoter: promoter for the E. coli lac operon
   4199..4215    +  protein_bind   lac operator: The lac repressor binds to the lac operator to inhibit transcription in E. coli. This inhibition can be relieved by adding lactose or isopropyl-β-D-thiogalactopyranoside (IPTG). lac repressor encoded by lacI
   4260..4278    +  promoter       T3 promoter: promoter for bacteriophage T3 RNA polymerase
   4306..4532    +  promoter       RSV promoter: Rous sarcoma virus enhancer/promoter
   4533..4713    +  LTR            5' LTR (truncated): truncated 5' long terminal repeat (LTR) from HIV-1
   4760..4885    +  misc_feature   HIV-1 Ψ: packaging signal of human immunodeficiency virus type 1
   4869..5232    +  CDS            HIV-1 gag (fragment): gag protein from human immunodeficiency virus 1; gag
   5378..5611    +  misc_feature   RRE: The Rev response element (RRE) of HIV-1 allows for Rev-dependent mRNA export from the nucleus to the cytoplasm.
   5988..6088    +  CDS            Rev (fragment): human immunodeficiency virus 1 (HIV-1) Rev protein; rev; enhances nuclear export of unspliced and incompletely spliced viral mRNAs
   6138..6378    +  promoter       U6 promoter: RNA polymerase III promoter for human U6 snRNA
   6389..6409    +  CDS            CopGFP (fragment): green fluorescent protein 2 from Pontellina plumata, also known as ppluGFP2 (Shagin et al., 2004)
   6416..6436    -  CDS            CopGFP (fragment): green fluorescent protein 2 from Pontellina plumata, also known as ppluGFP2 (Shagin et al., 2004)
   6482..6599    +  misc_feature   cPPT/CTS: central polypurine tract and central termination sequence of HIV-1
   6648..7158    +  promoter       hPGK promoter: human phosphoglycerate kinase 1 promoter
   7170..7547    +  CDS            H2B: human histone H2B; HIST1H2BJ
   7566..8243    +  CDS            mRFP1: monomeric derivative of DsRed (Campbell et al., 2002) mammalian codon-optimized
   8288..9007    -  CDS            EGFP: the original enhanced GFP (Yang et al., 1996) mammalian codon-optimized
   9049..63      -  rep_origin     SV40 ori (across the origin): SV40 origin of replication
