[The description below was written by a language model from this plasmid's Addgene catalogue record and pLannotate feature annotations shown in this document.]
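Description:
Cux1-SE(HS)-eGFP-PGK-H2BRFP is a third-generation, self-inactivating lentiviral reporter built on the pLKO backbone for delivery into mammalian cells. It is propagated in E. coli through a high-copy ColE1/pUC origin with ampicillin selection (AmpR), and it also carries an f1 origin and remnants of a lacZα/lac promoter cloning region. The viral framework consists of an RSV promoter fused to a truncated HIV-1 5' LTR, the Ψ packaging signal with a gag fragment, the RRE for Rev-dependent export of the genomic RNA, a cPPT/CTS, and a ΔU3 3' LTR followed by an SV40 poly(A) signal.

The payload is a dual-colour cassette. A human PGK promoter constitutively drives histone H2B fused to mRFP1, giving a nuclear red signal that marks every transduced cell regardless of lineage. EGFP sits downstream in the opposite orientation. Short SV40 promoter/origin fragments are annotated just upstream of it in its direction of transcription, consistent with a minimal promoter. According to the catalogue entry, EGFP expression is controlled by a mouse Cux1 super-enhancer "epicenter" that is active specifically in the hair shaft (HS) lineage. The enhancer fragment itself is not annotated in the feature table; it presumably lies in the unannotated stretch beyond those SV40 fragments and before the 3' LTR, but the record does not give its boundaries. The pLKO U6 promoter is retained, followed by two short inverted matches to CopGFP that resemble a hairpin insert, although the record does not describe this element.

The construct is intended for reading out enhancer activity, with green fluorescence reporting hair shaft-specific Cux1 epicenter activity against the red transduction control.
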