Addgene plasmid #241867: Cux1-SE(HS)-eGFP-PGK-H2BRFP
Purpose: Hair shaft (HS)-specific Cux1 epicenter-driven fluorescent reporter
Depositing lab: Elaine Fuchs. Depositing organization: Rockefeller University. Publication: Pioneer factors govern super-enhancer dynamics in stem cell plasticity and lineage choice. Adam RC, Yang H, Rockowitz S, Larsen SB, Nikolova M, Oristian DS, Polak L, Kadaja M, Asare A, Zheng D, Fuchs E. Nature. 2015 May 21;521(7552):366-70. doi: 10.1038/nature14289. Epub 2015 Mar 18. PubMed 25799994.
Backbone
  Vector backbone: pLKO
  Vector type: Mammalian Expression, Lentiviral
Growth in bacteria
  Bacterial resistance: Ampicillin, 100 μg/mL
  Growth temperature: 37°C
  Growth strain: NEB Stable
  Copy number: High Copy
Gene/Insert
  Gene/Insert name: Cux1-SE(HS)-eGFP
  Species: M. musculus (mouse)
  Cloning method: Restriction Enzyme; 5′ cloning site Unknown (unknown if destroyed); 3′ cloning site Unknown (unknown if destroyed)
Terms and licenses: Academic/Nonprofit Terms; Industry Terms: Not Available to Industry
How to cite: Cux1-SE(HS)-eGFP-PGK-H2BRFP was a gift from Elaine Fuchs (Addgene plasmid # 241867 ; http://n2t.net/addgene:241867 ; RRID:Addgene_241867)
